>Addgene plasmid #214470 | pLV-SFFV-ZFYVE27-WPRE-UbC-mCherry | addgene full sequence | sequence record 425102 | Addgene NGS Result
TGATATCGAGCTTGCTACAAGGGACTTTCCGCTGGGGACTTTCCAGGGAGGCGTGGCCTGGGCGGGACTG
GGGAGTGGCGAGCCCTCAGATCCTGCATATAAGCAGCTGCTTTTTGCCTGTACTGGGTCTCTCTGGTTAG
ACCAGATCTGAGCCTGGGAGCTCTCTGGCTAACTAGGGAACCCACTGCTTAAGCCTCAATAAAGCTTGCC
TTGAGTGCTTCAAGTAGTGTGTGCCCGTCTGTTGTGTGACTCTGGTAACTAGAGATCCCTCAGACCCTTT
TAGTCAGTGTGGAAAATCTCTAGCAGTGGCGCCCGAACAGGGACTTGAAAGCGAAAGGGAAACCAGAGGA
GCTCTCTCGACGCAGGACTCGGCTTGCTGAAGCGCGCACGGCAAGAGGCGAGGGGCGGCGACTGGTGAGT
ACGCCAAAAATTTTGACTAGCTGAGGCTAGAAGGAGAGAGATGGGTGCGAGAGCGTCAGTATTAAGCGGG
GGAGAATTAGATCGCGATGGGAAAAAATTCGGTTAAGGCCAGGGGGAAAGAAAAAATATAAATTAAAACA
TATAGTATGGGCAAGCAGGGAGCTAGAACGATTCGCAGTTAATCCTGGCCTGTTAGAAACATCAGAAGGC
TGTAGACAAATACTGGGACAGCTACAACCATCCCTTCAGACAGGATCAGAAGAACTTAGATCATTATATA
ATACAGTAGCAACCCTCTATTGTGTGCATCAAAGGATAGAGATAAAAGACACCAAGGAAGCTTTAGACAA
GATAGAGGAAGAGCAAAACAAAAGTAAGACCACCGCACAGCAAGCGGCCGGCCGCTGATCTTCAGACCTG
GAGGAGGAGATATGAGGGACAATTGGAGAAGTGAATTATATAAATATAAAGTAGTAAAAATTGAACCATT
AGGAGTAGCACCCACCAAGGCAAAGAGAAGAGTGGTGCAGAGAGAAAAAAGAGCAGTGGGAATAGGAGCT
TTGTTCCTTGGGTTCTTGGGAGCAGCAGGAAGCACTATGGGCGCAGCGTCAATGACGCTGACGGTACAGG
CCAGACAATTATTGTCTGGTATAGTGCAGCAGCAGAACAATTTGCTGAGGGCTATTGAGGCGCAACAGCA
TCTGTTGCAACTCACAGTCTGGGGCATCAAGCAGCTCCAGGCAAGAATCCTGGCTGTGGAAAGATACCTA
AAGGATCAACAGCTCCTGGGGATTTGGGGTTGCTCTGGAAAACTCATTTGCACCACTGCTGTGCCTTGGA
ATGCTAGTTGGAGTAATAAATCTCTGGAACAGATTTGGAATCACACGACCTGGATGGAGTGGGACAGAGA
AATTAACAATTACACAAGCTTAATACACTCCTTAATTGAAGAATCGCAAAACCAGCAAGAAAAGAATGAA
CAAGAATTATTGGAATTAGATAAATGGGCAAGTTTGTGGAATTGGTTTAACATAACAAATTGGCTGTGGT
ATATAAAATTATTCATAATGATAGTAGGAGGCTTGGTAGGTTTAAGAATAGTTTTTGCTGTACTTTCTAT
AGTGAATAGAGTTAGGCAGGGATATTCACCATTATCGTTTCAGACCCACCTCCCAACCCCGAGGGGACCC
GACAGGCCCGAAGGAATAGAAGAAGAAGGTGGAGAGAGAGACAGAGACAGATCCATTCGATTAGTGAACG
GATCTCGACGGTATCGCCAAATGGCAGTATTCATCCACAATTTTAAAAGAAAAGGGGGGATTGGGGGGTA
CAGTGCAGGGGAAAGAATAGTAGACATAATAGCAACAGACATACAAACTAAAGAATTACAAAAACAAATT
ACAAAAATTCAAAATTTTCGGGTTTATTACAGGGACAGCAGAGATCCAGTTTGGATCGATAAGCTTGATA
TCGAATTCCTGCAGCCCCGATAAAATAAAAGATTTTATTTAGTCTCCAGAAAAAGGGGGGAATGAAAGAC
CCCACCTGTAGGTTTGGCAAGCTAGCTGCAGTAACGCCATTTTGCAAGGCATGGAAAAATACCAAACCAA
GAATAGAGAAGTTCAGATCAAGGGCGGGTACATGAAAATAGCTAACGTTGGGCCAAACAGGATATCTGCG
GTGAGCAGTTTCGGCCCCGGCCCGGGGCCAAGAACAGATGGTCACCGCAGTTTCGGCCCCGGCCCGAGGC
CAAGAACAGATGGTCCCCAGATATGGCCCAACCCTCAGCAGTTTCTTAAGACCCATCAGATGTTTCCAGG
CTCCCCCAAGGACCTGAAATGACCCTGCGCCTTATTTGAATTAACCAATCAGCCTGCTTCTCGCTTCTGT
TCGCGCGCTTCTGCTTCCCGAGCTCTATAAAAGAGCTCACAACCCCTCACTCGGCGCGCCAGTCCTCCGA
CAGACTGAGTCGCCCGGGGGGATCCACCGGTCGCCACCATGCAGACATCAGAACGTGAGGGGAGTGGGCC
GGAGCTGAGCCCCAGCGTGATGCCCGAGGCTCCCCTGGAGTCTCCACCTTTTCCTACCAAGTCCCCAGCG
TTTGACCTTTTCAACTTGGTTCTCTCCTACAAGAGGCTGGAGATCTACCTGGAACCCTTGAAGGATGCAG
GTGATGGTGTTCGATACTTGCTCAGGTGGCAGATGCCTTTGTGTTCCTTGCTGACCTGCCTGGGCCTCAA
CGTCTTGTTCCTCACTTTGAATGAGGGTGCATGGTACTCAGTAGGTGCCCTGATGATTTCAGTGCCCGCC
CTGCTGGGCTACCTTCAGGAGGTTTGCCGGGCACGGCTGCCTGATTCCGAGCTGATGCGGAGGAAGTATC
ATAGCGTGAGGCAGGAGGACCTGCAGAGAGGTCGCCTGTCTCGTCCCGAGGCCGTGGCTGAGGTGAAGAG
CTTCTTGATCCAGCTGGAGGCCTTCCTGAGCCGCCTGTGCTGCACATGTGAAGCCGCCTACCGCGTGCTG
CACTGGGAGAACCCCGTCGTGTCCTCACAGTTCTATGGGGCTCTTCTGGGCACAGTCTGCATGCTGTATT
TGCTGCCACTCTGCTGGGTTCTCACCCTTTTAAACAGCACGCTCTTTCTGGGGAATGTGGAGTTCTTCCG
AGTTGTGTCTGAGTACAGGGCATCTCTGCAGCAGAGGATGAACCCAAAGCAGGAAGAGCATGCCTTTGAG
AGTCCTCCACCACCAGATGTTGGGGGGAAGGATGGTCTGATGGACAGCACGCCTGCCCTCACACCCACGG
AGAGTCTCTCTTCCCAGGACCTCACACCGGGCAGCGTGGAGGAGGCTGAGGAGGCTGAGCCAGATGAAGA
GTTTAAAGATGCGATTGAGGAGACCCACTTGGTGGTGCTGGAGGATGATGAGGGCGCCCCGTGCCCAGCA
GAGGATGAGCTGGCCCTGCAGGACAACGGGTTCCTGAGCAAGAATGAGGTGCTGCGCAGCAAGGTGTCTC
GGCTCACGGAGCGGCTCCGCAAGCGCTACCCCACCAACAACTTCGGGAACTGCACGGGCTGCTCGGCCAC
CTTCTCAGTGCTGAAGAAGAGGCGGAGCTGCAGTAATTGTGGAAACAGCTTCTGCTCTCGATGCTGCTCC
TTCAAGGTGCCCAAGTCCTCCATGGGGGCCACAGCCCCTGAAGCCCAGAGGGAGACTGTGTTTGTGTGTG
CCTCGTGTAACCAGACCTTGAGCAAGTGAAGCGGCCGCGACTCTAGAGTCGACCTGCAGGCATGCAAGCT
TGATATCAAGCTTATCGATAATCAACCTCTGGATTACAAAATTTGTGAAAGATTGACTGGTATTCTTAAC
TATGTTGCTCCTTTTACGCTATGTGGATACGCTGCTTTAATGCCTTTGTATCATGCTATTGCTTCCCGTA
TGGCTTTCATTTTCTCCTCCTTGTATAAATCCTGGTTGCTGTCTCTTTATGAGGAGTTGTGGCCCGTTGT
CAGGCAACGTGGCGTGGTGTGCACTGTGTTTGCTGACGCAACCCCCACTGGTTGGGGCATTGCCACCACC
TGTCAGCTCCTTTCCGGGACTTTCGCTTTCCCCCTCCCTATTGCCACGGCGGAACTCATCGCCGCCTGCC
TTGCCCGCTGCTGGACAGGGGCTCGGCTGTTGGGCACTGACAATTCCGTGGTGTTGTCGGGGAAATCATC
GTCCTTTCCTTGGCTGCTCGCCTGTGTTGCCACCTGGATTCTGCGCGGGACGTCCTTCTGCTACGTCCCT
TCGGCCCTCAATCCAGCGGACCTTCCTTCCCGCGGGCGCCCCCCTCCTCACGGCGAGCGCTGCCACGTCA
GACGAAGGGCGCAGCGAGCGTCCTGATCCTTCCGCCCGGACGCTCAGGACAGCGGCCCGCTGCTCATAAG
ACTCGGCCTTAGAACCCCAGTATCAGCAGAAGGACATTTTAGGACGGGACTTGGGTGACTCTAGGGCACT
GGTTTTCTTTCCAGAGAGCGGAACAGGCGAGGAAAAGTAGTCCCTTCTCGGCGATTCTGCGGAGGGATCT
CCGTGGGGCGGTGAACGCCGATGATTATATAAGGACGCGCCGGGTGTGGCACAGCTAGTTCCGTCGCAGC
CGGGATTTGGGTCGCGGTTCTTGTTTGTGGATCGCTGTGATCGTCACTTGGTGAGTAGCGGGCTGCTGGG
CTGGCCGGGGCTTTCGTGGCCGCCGGGCCGCTCGGTGGGACGGAAGCGTGTGGAGAGACCGCCAAGGGCT
GTAGTCTGGGTCCGCGAGCAAGGTTGCCCTGAACTGGGGGTTGGGGGGAGCGCAGCAAAATGGCGGCTGT
TCCCGAGTCTTGAATGGAAGACGCTTGTGAGGCGGGCTGTGAGGTCGTTGAAACAAGGTGGGGGGCATGG
TGGGCGGCAAGAACCCAAGGTCTTGAGGCCTTCGCTAATGCGGGAAAGCTCTTATTCGGGTGAGATGGGC
TGGGGCACCATCTGGGGACCCTGACGTGAAGTTTGTCACTGACTGGAGAACTCGGTTTGTCGTCTGTTGC
GGGGGCGGCAGTTATGGCGGTGCCGTTGGGCAGTGCACCCGTACCTTTGGGAGCGCGCGCCCTCGTCGTG
TCGTGACGTCACCCGTTCTGTTGGCTTATAATGCAGGGTGGGGCCACCTGCCGGTAGGTGTGCGGTAGGC
TTTTCTCCGTCGCAGGACGCAGGGTTCGGGCCTAGGGTAGGCTCTCCTGAATCGACAGGCGCCGGACCTC
TGGTGAGGGGAGGGATAAGTGAGGCGTCAGTTTCTTTGGTCGGTTTTATGTACCTATCTTCTTAAGTAGC
TGAAGCTCCGGTTTTGAACTATGCGCTCGGGGTTGGCGAGTGTGTTTTGTGAAGTTTTTTAGGCACCTTT
TGAAATGTAATCATTTGGGTCAATATGTAATTTTCAGTGTTAGACTAGTAAATTGTCCGCTAAATTCTGG
CCGTTTTTGGCTTTTTTGTTAGACGAAGCTTGGTACCGAGCTCGGATCAATTCGCCACCATGGTGAGCAA
GGGCGAGGAGGATAACATGGCCATCATCAAGGAGTTCATGCGCTTCAAGGTGCACATGGAGGGCTCCGTG
AACGGCCACGAGTTCGAGATCGAGGGCGAGGGCGAGGGCCGCCCCTACGAGGGCACCCAGACCGCCAAGC
TGAAGGTGACCAAGGGTGGCCCCCTGCCCTTCGCCTGGGACATCCTGTCCCCTCAGTTCATGTACGGCTC
CAAGGCCTACGTGAAGCACCCCGCCGACATCCCCGACTACTTGAAGCTGTCCTTCCCCGAGGGCTTCAAG
TGGGAGCGCGTGATGAACTTCGAGGACGGCGGCGTGGTGACCGTGACCCAGGACTCCTCCCTGCAGGACG
GCGAGTTCATCTACAAGGTGAAGCTGCGCGGCACCAACTTCCCCTCCGACGGCCCCGTAATGCAGAAGAA
GACCATGGGCTGGGAGGCCTCCTCCGAGCGGATGTACCCCGAGGACGGCGCCCTGAAGGGCGAGATCAAG
CAGAGGCTGAAGCTGAAGGACGGCGGCCACTACGACGCTGAGGTCAAGACCACCTACAAGGCCAAGAAGC
CCGTGCAGCTGCCCGGCGCCTACAACGTCAACATCAAGTTGGACATCACCTCCCACAACGAGGACTACAC
CATCGTGGAACAGTACGAACGCGCCGAGGGCCGCCACTCCACCGGCGGCATGGACGAGCTGTACAAGTAA
CTCGAGGGAATTAATTCGAGCTCGGTACCTTTAAGACCAATGACTTACAAGGCAGCTGTAGATCTTAGCC
ACTTTTTAAAAGAAAAGGGGGGACTGGAAGGGCTAATTCACTCCCAACGAAGACAAGATCTGCTTTTTGC
TTGTACTGGGTCTCTCTGGTTAGACCAGATCTGAGCCTGGGAGCTCTCTGGCTAACTAGGGAACCCACTG
CTTAAGCCTCAATAAAGCTTGCCTTGAGTGCTTCAAGTAGTGTGTGCCCGTCTGTTGTGTGACTCTGGTA
ACTAGAGATCCCTCAGACCCTTTTAGTCAGTGTGGAAAATCTCTAGCAGCATCTAGAATTAATTCCGTGT
ATTCTATAGTGTCACCTAAATCGTATGTGTATGATACATAAGGTTATGTATTAATTGTAGCCGCGTTCTA
ACGACAATATGTACAAGCCTAATTGTGTAGCATCTGGCTTACTGAAGCAGACCCTATCATCTCTCTCGTA
AACTGCCGTCAGAGTCGGTTTGGTTGGACGAACCTTCTGAGTTTCTGGTAACGCCGTCCCGCACCCGGAA
ATGGTCAGCGAACCAATCAGCAGGGTCATCGCTAGCCAGATCCTCTACGCCGGACGCATCGTGGCCGGCA
TCACCGGCGCCACAGGTGCGGTTGCTGGCGCCTATATCGCCGACATCACCGATGGGGAAGATCGGGCTCG
CCACTTCGGGCTCATGAGCGCTTGTTTCGGCGTGGGTATGGTGGCAGGCCCCGTGGCCGGGGGACTGTTG
GGCGCCATCTCCTTGCATGCACCATTCCTTGCGGCGGCGGTGCTCAACGGCCTCAACCTACTACTGGGCT
GCTTCCTAATGCAGGAGTCGCATAAGGGAGAGCGTCGAATGGTGCACTCTCAGTACAATCTGCTCTGATG
CCGCATAGTTAAGCCAGCCCCGACACCCGCCAACACCCGCTGACGCGCCCTGACGGGCTTGTCTGCTCCC
GGCATCCGCTTACAGACAAGCTGTGACCGTCTCCGGGAGCTGCATGTGTCAGAGGTTTTCACCGTCATCA
CCGAAACGCGCGAGACGAAAGGGCCTCGTGATACGCCTATTTTTATAGGTTAATGTCATGATAATAATGG
TTTCTTAGACGTCAGGTGGCACTTTTCGGGGAAATGTGCGCGGAACCCCTATTTGTTTATTTTTCTAAAT
ACATTCAAATATGTATCCGCTCATGAGACAATAACCCTGATAAATGCTTCAATAATATTGAAAAAGGAAG
AGTATGAGTATTCAACATTTCCGTGTCGCCCTTATTCCCTTTTTTGCGGCATTTTGCCTTCCTGTTTTTG
CTCACCCAGAAACGCTGGTGAAAGTAAAAGATGCTGAAGATCAGTTGGGTGCACGAGTGGGTTACATCGA
ACTGGATCTCAACAGCGGTAAGATCCTTGAGAGTTTTCGCCCCGAAGAACGTTTTCCAATGATGAGCACT
TTTAAAGTTCTGCTATGTGGCGCGGTATTATCCCGTATTGACGCCGGGCAAGAGCAACTCGGTCGCCGCA
TACACTATTCTCAGAATGACTTGGTTGAGTACTCACCAGTCACAGAAAAGCATCTTACGGATGGCATGAC
AGTAAGAGAATTATGCAGTGCTGCCATAACCATGAGTGATAACACTGCGGCCAACTTACTTCTGACAACG
ATCGGAGGACCGAAGGAGCTAACCGCTTTTTTGCACAACATGGGGGATCATGTAACTCGCCTTGATCGTT
GGGAACCGGAGCTGAATGAAGCCATACCAAACGACGAGCGTGACACCACGATGCCTGTAGCAATGGCAAC
AACGTTGCGCAAACTATTAACTGGCGAACTACTTACTCTAGCTTCCCGGCAACAATTAATAGACTGGATG
GAGGCGGATAAAGTTGCAGGACCACTTCTGCGCTCGGCCCTTCCGGCTGGCTGGTTTATTGCTGATAAAT
CTGGAGCCGGTGAGCGTGGGTCTCGCGGTATCATTGCAGCACTGGGGCCAGATGGTAAGCCCTCCCGTAT
CGTAGTTATCTACACGACGGGGAGTCAGGCAACTATGGATGAACGAAATAGACAGATCGCTGAGATAGGT
GCCTCACTGATTAAGCATTGGTAACTGTCAGACCAAGTTTACTCATATATACTTTAGATTGATTTAAAAC
TTCATTTTTAATTTAAAAGGATCTAGGTGAAGATCCTTTTTGATAATCTCATGACCAAAATCCCTTAACG
TGAGTTTTCGTTCCACTGAGCGTCAGACCCCGTAGAAAAGATCAAAGGATCTTCTTGAGATCCTTTTTTT
CTGCGCGTAATCTGCTGCTTGCAAACAAAAAAACCACCGCTACCAGCGGTGGTTTGTTTGCCGGATCAAG
AGCTACCAACTCTTTTTCCGAAGGTAACTGGCTTCAGCAGAGCGCAGATACCAAATACTGTTCTTCTAGT
GTAGCCGTAGTTAGGCCACCACTTCAAGAACTCTGTAGCACCGCCTACATACCTCGCTCTGCTAATCCTG
TTACCAGTGGCTGCTGCCAGTGGCGATAAGTCGTGTCTTACCGGGTTGGACTCAAGACGATAGTTACCGG
ATAAGGCGCAGCGGTCGGGCTGAACGGGGGGTTCGTGCACACAGCCCAGCTTGGAGCGAACGACCTACAC
CGAACTGAGATACCTACAGCGTGAGCTATGAGAAAGCGCCACGCTTCCCGAAGGGAGAAAGGCGGACAGG
TATCCGGTAAGCGGCAGGGTCGGAACAGGAGAGCGCACGAGGGAGCTTCCAGGGGGAAACGCCTGGTATC
TTTATAGTCCTGTCGGGTTTCGCCACCTCTGACTTGAGCGTCGATTTTTGTGATGCTCGTCAGGGGGGCG
GAGCCTATGGAAAAACGCCAGCAACGCGGCCTTTTTACGGTTCCTGGCCTTTTGCTGGCCTTTTGCTCAC
ATGTTCTTTCCTGCGTTATCCCCTGATTCTGTGGATAACCGTATTACCGCCTTTGAGTGAGCTGATACCG
CTCGCCGCAGCCGAACGACCGAGCGCAGCGAGTCAGTGAGCGAGGAAGCGGAAGAGCGCCCAATACGCAA
ACCGCCTCTCCCCGCGCGTTGGCCGATTCATTAATGCAGCTGTGGAATGTGTGTCAGTTAGGGTGTGGAA
AGTCCCCAGGCTCCCCAGCAGGCAGAAGTATGCAAAGCATGCATCTCAATTAGTCAGCAACCAGGTGTGG
AAAGTCCCCAGGCTCCCCAGCAGGCAGAAGTATGCAAAGCATGCATCTCAATTAGTCAGCAACCATAGTC
CCGCCCCTAACTCCGCCCATCCCGCCCCTAACTCCGCCCAGTTCCGCCCATTCTCCGCCCCATGGCTGAC
TAATTTTTTTTATTTATGCAGAGGCCGAGGCCGCCTCGGCCTCTGAGCTATTCCAGAAGTAGTGAGGAGG
CTTTTTTGGAGGCCTAGGCTTTTGCAAAAAGCTTGGACACAAGACAGGCTTGCGAGATATGTTTGAGAAT
ACCACTTTATCCCGCGTCAGGGAGAGGCAGTGCGTAAAAAGACGCGGACTCATGTGAAATACTGGTTTTT
AGTGCGCCAGATCTCTATAATCTCGCGCAACCTATTTTCCCCTCGAACACTTTTTAAGCCGTAGATAAAC
AGGCTGGGACACTTCACATGAGCGAAAAATACATCGTCACCTGGGACATGTTGCAGATCCATGCACGTAA
ACTCGCAAGCCGACTGATGCCTTCTGAACAATGGAAAGGCATTATTGCCGTAAGCCGTGGCGGTCTGTAC
CGGGTGCGTTACTGGCGCGTGAACTGGGTATTCGTCATGTCGATACCGTTTGTATTTCCAGCTACGATCA
CGACAACCAGCGCGAGCTTAAAGTGCTGAAACGCGCAGAAGGCGATGGCGAAGGCTTCATCGTTATTGAT
GACCTGGTGGATACCGGTGGTACTGCGGTTGCGATTCGTGAAATGTATCCAAAAGCGCACTTTGTCACCA
TCTTCGCAAAACCGGCTGGTCGTCCGCTGGTTGATGACTATGTTGTTGATATCCCGCAAGATACCTGGAT
TGAACAGCCGTGGGATATGGGCGTCGTATTCGTCCCGCCAATCTCCGGTCGCTAATCTTTTCAACGCCTG
GCACTGCCGGGCGTTGTTCTTTTTAACTTCAGGCGGGTTACAATAGTTTCCAGTAAGTATTCTGGAGGCT
GCATCCATGACACAGGCAAACCTGAGCGAAACCCTGTTCAAACCCCGCTTTAAACATCCTGAAACCTCGA
CGCTAGTCCGCCGCTTTAATCACGGCGCACAACCGCCTGTGCAGTCGGCCCTTGATGGTAAAACCATCCC
TCACTGGTATCGCATGATTAACCGTCTGATGTGGATCTGGCGCGGCATTGACCCACGCGAAATCCTCGAC
GTCCAGGCACGTATTGTGATGAGCGATGCCGAACGTACCGACGATGATTTATACGATACGGTGATTGGCT
ACCGTGGCGGCAACTGGATTTATGAGTGGGCCCCGGATCTTTGTGAAGGAACCTTACTTCTGTGGTGTGA
CATAATTGGACAAACTACCTACAGAGATTTAAAGCTCTAAGGTAAATATAAAATTTTTAAGTGTATAATG
TGTTAAACTACTGATTCTAATTGTTTGTGTATTTTAGATTCCAACCTATGGAACTGATGAATGGGAGCAG
TGGTGGAATGCCTTTAATGAGGAAAACCTGTTTTGCTCAGAAGAAATGCCATCTAGTGATGATGAGGCTA
CTGCTGACTCTCAACATTCTACTCCTCCAAAAAAGAAGAGAAAGGTAGAAGACCCCAAGGACTTTCCTTC
AGAATTGCTAAGTTTTTTGAGTCATGCTGTGTTTAGTAATAGAACTCTTGCTTGCTTTGCTATTTACACC
ACAAAGGAAAAAGCTGCACTGCTATACAAGAAAATTATGGAAAAATATTCTGTAACCTTTATAAGTAGGC
ATAACAGTTATAATCATAACATACTGTTTTTTCTTACTCCACACAGGCATAGAGTGTCTGCTATTAATAA
CTATGCTCAAAAATTGTGTACCTTTAGCTTTTTAATTTGTAAAGGGGTTAATAAGGAATATTTGATGTAT
AGTGCCTTGACTAGAGATCATAATCAGCCATACCACATTTGTAGAGGTTTTACTTGCTTTAAAAAACCTC
CCACACCTCCCCCTGAACCTGAAACATAAAATGAATGCAATTGTTGTTGTTAACTTGTTTATTGCAGCTT
ATAATGGTTACAAATAAAGCAATAGCATCACAAATTTCACAAATAAAGCATTTTTTTCACTGCATTCTAG
TTGTGGTTTGTCCAAACTCATCAATGTATCTTATCATGTCTGGATCAACTGGATAACTCAAGCTAACCAA
AATCATCCCAAACTTCCCACCCCATACCCTATTACCACTGCCAATTACCTGTGGTTTCATTTACTCTAAA
CCTGTGATTCCTCTGAATTATTTTCATTTTAAAGAAATTGTATTTGTTAAATATGTACTACAAACTTAGT
AGTTGGAAGGGCTAATTCACTCCCAAAGAAGACAAGATATCCTTGATCTGTGGATCTACCACACACAAGG
CTACTTCCCTGATTAGCAGAACTACACACCAGGGCCAGGGGTCAGATATCCACTGACCTTTGGATGGTGC
TACAAGCTAGTACCAGTTGAGCCAGATAAGGTAGAAGAGGCCAATAAAGGAGAGAACACCAGCTTGTTAC
ACCCTGTGAGCCTGCATGGGATGGATGACCCGGAGAGAGAAGTGTTAGAGTGGAGGTTTGACAGCCGCCT
AGCATTTCATCACGTGGCCCGAGAGCTGCATCCGGAGTACTTCAAGAACTGC
Features (pLannotate 1.2.2; 34 found; start..end, strand, type, name):
     48..305     +  LTR            5' LTR (truncated): truncated 5' long terminal repeat (LTR) from HIV-1
    352..477     +  misc_feature   HIV-1 Ψ: packaging signal of human immunodeficiency virus type 1
    461..799     +  CDS            HIV-1 gag (fragment): gag protein from human immunodeficiency virus 1; gag
    974..1207    +  misc_feature   RRE: The Rev response element (RRE) of HIV-1 allows for Rev-dependent mRNA export from the nucleus to the cytoplasm.
   1584..1684    +  CDS            Rev (fragment): human immunodeficiency virus 1 (HIV-1) Rev protein; rev; enhances nuclear export of unspliced and incompletely spliced viral mRNAs
   1721..1838    +  misc_feature   cPPT/CTS: central polypurine tract and central termination sequence of HIV-1
   1875..1907    -  misc_feature   MCS (fragment): pBluescript multiple cloning site
   1991..2398    +  promoter       SFFV promoter: spleen focus-forming virus long terminal repeat (LTR) promoter
   2419..3666    +  CDS            ZFYVE27: ZFY27_HUMAN - Also known as SPG33 From Homo sapiens (Human).
   3681..3711    +  misc_feature   MCS (fragment): pUC18/19 multiple cloning site
   3712..3730    +  misc_feature   MCS (fragment): pBluescript multiple cloning site
   3730..4235    +  misc_feature   WPRE (fragment): woodchuck hepatitis virus posttranscriptional regulatory element
   4228..5414    +  promoter       UbC promoter: human ubiquitin C promoter
   5450..6157    +  CDS            mCherry: mCherry is a basic (constitutively fluorescent) red fluorescent protein published in 2004, derived from Discosoma sp.. It is reported to be a very rapidly-maturing monomer with low acid sensitivity.
   6185..6253    +  CDS            nef (fragment): NEF_HV1Z2 - Experimental evidence at protein level: Swiss-Prot protein existence level 1. Extracellular Nef protein targets CD4(+) T-lymphocytes for apoptosis by interacting with CXCR4 surface receptors. From Human immunodeficiency virus type 1 group M subtype D (isolate Z2/CDC-Z34) (HIV-1).
   6255..6488    +  LTR            3' LTR (ΔU3): self-inactivating 3' long terminal repeat (LTR) from HIV-1
   6513..6531    -  promoter       SP6 promoter: promoter for bacteriophage SP6 RNA polymerase
   6759..7038    +  CDS            TcR (fragment): tetracycline efflux protein; tet; confers resistance to tetracycline
   7039..7087    -  misc_feature   bom (fragment): basis of mobility region from pBR322
   7189..7224    -  CDS            rop (fragment): Rop protein, which maintains plasmids at low copy number; rop
   7319..7423    +  promoter       AmpR promoter: bla
   7424..8284    +  CDS            AmpR: β-lactamase; bla; confers resistance to ampicillin, carbenicillin, and related antibiotics
   8455..9043    +  rep_origin     ori: high-copy-number ColE1/pMB1/pBR322/pUC origin of replication
   9226..9282    +  CDS            lacI (fragment): lac repressor; lacI; The lac repressor binds to the lac operator to inhibit transcription in E. coli. This inhibition can be relieved by adding lactose or isopropyl-β-D-thiogalactopyranoside (IPTG).
   9289..9618    +  promoter       SV40 promoter: SV40 enhancer and early promoter
   9818..9937    +  CDS            gpt (fragment): XGPT_ECOLI - Also known as gpp, gxu. Experimental evidence at protein level: Swiss-Prot protein existence level 1. Purine salvage pathway enzyme that catalyzes the transfer of the ribosyl-5-phosphate group from 5-phospho-alpha-D-ribose 1- diphosphate (PRPP) to the N9 position of the 6-oxopurines guanine and xanthine to form the corresponding ribonucleotides GMP (guanosine 5'- monophosphate) and XMP (xanthosine 5'-monophosphate), with the release of PPi. To a lesser extent, also acts on hypoxanthine (PubMed:9100006, PubMed:3886014). Does not ribophosphorylate adenine (PubMed:3886014). From Esch
   9937..10272   +  CDS            gpt (fragment): XGPT_ECOLI - Also known as gpp, gxu. Experimental evidence at protein level: Swiss-Prot protein existence level 1. Purine salvage pathway enzyme that catalyzes the transfer of the ribosyl-5-phosphate group from 5-phospho-alpha-D-ribose 1- diphosphate (PRPP) to the N9 position of the 6-oxopurines guanine and xanthine to form the corresponding ribonucleotides GMP (guanosine 5'- monophosphate) and XMP (xanthosine 5'-monophosphate), with the release of PPi. To a lesser extent, also acts on hypoxanthine (PubMed:9100006, PubMed:3886014). Does not ribophosphorylate adenine (PubMed:3886014). From Esch
  10367..10672   +  CDS            frsA (fragment): FRSA_ECOLI - Also known as yafA. Experimental evidence at protein level: Swiss-Prot protein existence level 1. Catalyzes the hydrolysis of esters (PubMed:15808744). Displays esterase activity toward pNP-butyrate (PubMed:15808744). May stimulate mixed-acid fermentation by acting as a fermentation/respiration switch that down-regulates respiration and up- regulates fermentation rates (PubMed:15169777). From Escherichia coli (strain K12).
  10676..10750   +  CDS            small t antigen (fragment): SV40 (simian virus 40) small t antigen
  10752..10817   +  intron         small t intron: SV40 (simian virus 40) small t antigen intron
  10947..10967   +  CDS            SV40 NLS: nuclear localization signal of SV40 (simian virus 40) large T antigen
  11286..11369   +  CDS            large T antigen (fragment): large T antigen from SV40 (simian virus 40)
  11392..11526   +  polyA_signal   SV40 poly(A) signal: SV40 polyadenylation signal
  11694..12022   +  LTR            3' LTR (fragment): 3' long terminal repeat (LTR) from HIV-1
