[The description below was written by a language model from this plasmid's Addgene catalogue record and pLannotate feature annotations shown in this document.]
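Description:
pLV-SFFV-ZFYVE27-WPRE-UbC-mCherry is an HIV-1-derived, self-inactivating lentiviral transfer plasmid built on the pHRsinUbEm backbone for mammalian expression. It is about 12 kb and is propagated in E. coli as a high-copy plasmid through a ColE1/pUC-type origin with ampicillin selection (AmpR under its own bla promoter). The viral portion carries a 5' LTR, the Ψ packaging signal with a gag fragment, the Rev response element for Rev-dependent nuclear export of the genomic RNA, the cPPT/CTS element, and a ΔU3 3' LTR. The ΔU3 deletion leaves the integrated provirus without LTR promoter activity, so expression depends on the internal promoters. Packaging functions are not encoded and must be supplied from separate plasmids.

The payload consists of two independent expression units in the same orientation. The spleen focus-forming virus (SFFV) LTR promoter drives the human ZFYVE27 coding sequence (also called protrudin or SPG33, roughly 1.25 kb), followed by a WPRE, annotated as a fragment, which enhances transcript stability and expression. Immediately downstream, the human ubiquitin C promoter drives mCherry, so transduced cells are marked with red fluorescence independently of the ZFYVE27 protein, which has no annotated tag. The catalogue lists the mCherry source species as A. marginale, whereas the annotation attributes it to Discosoma sp., which is the usual assignment.

Outside the viral cassette, the backbone retains legacy elements: an SV40 promoter with gpt fragments, SV40 small t intron and poly(A) sequences, and remnants of tetracycline resistance, rop and bom. No intact mammalian selection marker is annotated. The record supports use for lentiviral overexpression of ZFYVE27 with fluorescent tracking of transduced cells, but it does not state a specific application.
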