Addgene plasmid #214470: pLV-SFFV-ZFYVE27-WPRE-UbC-mCherry
Purpose: Lentiviral vector plasmid expressing human zinc finger FYVE-type containing 27 (ZFYVE27) under the spleen focus-forming virus (SFFV) promoter and mCherry under the Ubiquitin C (UbC) promoter
Depositing lab: Richard Eva & Bart Nieuwenhuis. Depositing organization: University of Cambridge.
Backbone
  Vector backbone: pHRsinUbEm
  Vector type: Mammalian Expression, Lentiviral
Growth in bacteria
  Bacterial resistance: Ampicillin, 100 μg/mL
  Growth temperature: 37°C
  Growth strain: NEB Stable
  Copy number: High Copy
Gene/Insert 1
  Gene/Insert name: ZFYVE27 (alt names: SPG33; Protrudin)
  Species: H. sapiens (human)
  Insert size (bp): 1251
  Entrez Gene: ZFYVE27 (a.k.a. PROTRUDIN, SPG33)
Gene/Insert 2
  Gene/Insert name: mCherry
  Species: A. marginale
  Insert size (bp): 711
Resource information
  A portion of this plasmid was derived from a plasmid made by: VectorBuilder
Terms and licenses: Academic/Nonprofit Terms; Industry Terms: Not Available to Industry
How to cite: pLV-SFFV-ZFYVE27-WPRE-UbC-mCherry was a gift from Richard Eva & Bart Nieuwenhuis (Addgene plasmid # 214470 ; http://n2t.net/addgene:214470 ; RRID:Addgene_214470)
